Addgene plasmid #86789: Flag Rab12 T56N
Purpose: mammalian expression of Rab12 T56N, constitutively GDP-bound mutant
Depositing lab: Peter McPherson. Publication: Phosphorylation of the exchange factor DENND3 by ULK in response to starvation activates Rab12 and induces autophagy. Xu J, Fotouhi M, McPherson PS. EMBO Rep. 2015 Jun;16(6):709-18. doi: 10.15252/embr.201440006. Epub 2015 Apr 29. PubMed 25925668.
Backbone
  Vector backbone: pCMV
  Vector type: Mammalian Expression
Growth in bacteria
  Bacterial resistance: Kanamycin, 50 μg/mL
  Growth temperature: 37°C
  Growth strain: DH5alpha
  Copy number: Unknown
Gene/Insert
  Gene/Insert name: Rab12
  Species: H. sapiens (human)
  Mutation: T56N, constitutively GDP-bound mutant
  Entrez Gene: RAB12
  Promoter: CMV
  Tag / fusion protein: Flag (N terminal on insert)
  Cloning method: Unknown
  Sequencing primers: 5′ CMV-F
Terms and licenses: Academic/Nonprofit Terms; Industry Terms: Not Available to Industry
How to cite: Flag Rab12 T56N was a gift from Peter McPherson (Addgene plasmid # 86789 ; http://n2t.net/addgene:86789 ; RRID:Addgene_86789)
