[The description below was written by a language model from this plasmid's Addgene catalogue record and pLannotate feature annotations shown in this document.]
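Description:
Flag Rab12 T56N is a mammalian expression plasmid built on a pCMV backbone that carries human RAB12 with the T56N substitution, described in the record as a constitutively GDP-bound (inactive-state) mutant of this small GTPase. The full sequenced record is about 5.8 kb. Expression is driven by the human cytomegalovirus immediate early enhancer and promoter. A T3 promoter and a remnant of a pBluescript-type multiple cloning site lie between the promoter and the coding region. The open reading frame begins with an N-terminal Flag epitope, annotated as a short fragment matching the 3xFLAG entry and so consistent with a single tag, followed directly by the RAB12 coding sequence. Downstream lie further polylinker remnants, an oppositely oriented T7 promoter, SV40 small t intron and large T antigen fragments, and the SV40 polyadenylation signal that terminates the transcript.

In bacteria the plasmid replicates from a high-copy ColE1/pUC-type origin and is selected with kanamycin. The resistance gene is the Tn5 aminoglycoside phosphotransferase (NeoR/KanR). It sits behind tandem bacterial (bla) and SV40 early promoters and is followed by an HSV TK polyadenylation signal, so the same cassette could also confer G418 resistance in mammalian cells. An f1 origin is also present, which would permit single-stranded DNA production.

Rab GTPases cycle between GDP-bound inactive and GTP-bound active states to regulate membrane trafficking. A GDP-locked Rab12 is therefore typically used as an inactive or dominant-negative control alongside wild-type or active forms, with the Flag tag allowing detection or immunoprecipitation. The associated publication concerns activation of Rab12 by the exchange factor DENND3 during starvation-induced autophagy.
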