Features (pLannotate 1.2.2; 20 found; start..end, strand, type, name):
     47..91      +  misc_feature   MCS (fragment): pBluescript multiple cloning site
    131..149     -  promoter       T7 promoter: promoter for bacteriophage T7 RNA polymerase
    159..198     +  CDS            lacZα (fragment): LacZα fragment of β-galactosidase; lacZ fragment
    208..263     +  intron         small t intron (fragment): SV40 (simian virus 40) small t antigen intron
    263..400     +  CDS            large T antigen (fragment): large T antigen from SV40 (simian virus 40)
    423..544     +  polyA_signal   SV40 poly(A) signal: SV40 polyadenylation signal
    578..1006    -  rep_origin     f1 ori (sequence partly withheld): f1 bacteriophage origin of replication; arrow indicates direction of (+) strand synthesis
   1033..1135    +  promoter       AmpR promoter: bla
   1139..1496    +  promoter       SV40 promoter: SV40 enhancer and early promoter
   1531..2325    +  CDS            NeoR/KanR: aminoglycoside phosphotransferase from Tn5; aph(3')-II (or nptII); confers resistance to neomycin, kanamycin, and G418 (Geneticin®)
   2346..2498    +  CDS            ble (fragment): BLE_KLEPN - Experimental evidence at protein level: Swiss-Prot protein existence level 1. Binding protein with a strong affinity to the bleomycin family of antibiotics. Binds to CL990; an antimitotic-antibiotic compound. From Klebsiella pneumoniae.
   2557..2604    +  polyA_signal   HSV TK poly(A) signal: herpes simplex virus thymidine kinase polyadenylation signal (Cole and Stacy, 1985)
   2695..2711    -  polyA_signal   bGH poly(A) signal (fragment): bovine growth hormone polyadenylation signal
   2933..3521    +  rep_origin     ori: high-copy-number ColE1/pMB1/pBR322/pUC origin of replication
   3696..3999    +  enhancer       CMV enhancer: human cytomegalovirus immediate early enhancer
   4000..4203    +  promoter       CMV promoter: human cytomegalovirus (CMV) immediate early promoter
   4249..4267    +  promoter       T3 promoter: promoter for bacteriophage T3 RNA polymerase
   4280..4303    +  misc_feature   MCS (fragment): pBluescript multiple cloning site
   4311..4335    +  CDS            3xFLAG (fragment): three tandem FLAG® epitope tags
   4344..5072    +  CDS            RAB12: RAB12_HUMAN - Experimental evidence at protein level: Swiss-Prot protein existence level 1. The small GTPases Rab are key regulators of intracellular membrane trafficking, from the formation of transport vesicles to their fusion with membranes. Rabs cycle between an inactive GDP-bound form and an active GTP-bound form that is able to recruit to membranes different set of downstream effectors directly responsible for vesicle formation, movement, tethering and fusion. That Rab may play a role in protein transport from recycling endosomes to lysosomes regulating, for instance, the degradation of
>Addgene plasmid #86789 | Flag Rab12 T56N | addgene full sequence | sequence record 492228 | Addgene Long Read Sequencing Result
GCTCTAGATTGCGGCCGCGGTCATAGCTGTTTCCTGAACAGATCCCATCAAGCTTATCGATACCGTCGAC
CTCGAGGGGGGGCCCGGTACCTTAATTAATTAAGGTACCAGGTAAGTGTACCCAATTCGCCCTATAGTGA
GTCGTATTACAATTCACTCGATCGCCCTTCCCAACAGTTGCGCAGCCTGAATGGCGAATGGAGATCCAAT
TTTTAAGTGTATAATGTGTTAAACTACTGATTCTAATTGTTTGTGTATTTTAGATTCACAGTCCCAAGGC
TCATTTCAGGCCCCTCAGTCCTCACAGTCTGTTCATGATCATAATCAGCCATACCACATTTGTAGAGGTT
TTACTTGCTTTAAAAAACCTCCCACACCTCCCCCTGAACCTGAAACATAAAATGAATGCAATTGTTGTTG
TTAACTTGTTTATTGCAGCTTATAATGGTTACAAATAAAGCAATAGCATCACAAATTTCACAAATAAAGC
ATTTTTTTCACTGCATTCTAGTTGTGGTTTGTCCAAACTCATCAATGTATCTTAACGCGTAAATTGTAAG
CGTTAATATTTTGTTAAAATTCGCGTTAAATTTTTGTTAAATCAGCTCATTTTTTAACCAATAGGCCGAA
ATCGGCAAAATCCCTTATAAATCAAAAGAATAGACCGAGATAGGGT
[37 nt withheld, positions 677-713]
AAAGAACGTGGACTCCAACGTCAAAGG
[49 nt withheld, positions 741-789]
T
[91 nt withheld, positions 791-881]
G
[124 nt withheld, positions 883-1006]
CAGGTGGCACTTTTCGGGGAAATGTGCGCGGAACCCCTATTTGTTTATTTTTCTAAATACATTCAAATAT
GTATCCGCTCATGAGACAATAACCCTGATAAATGCTTCAATAATATTGAAAAAGGAAGAATCCTGAGGCG
GAAAGAACCAGCTGTGGAATGTGTGTCAGTTAGGGTGTGGAAAGTCCCCAGGCTCCCCAGCAGGCAGAAG
TATGCAAAGCATGCATCTCAATTAGTCAGCAACCAGGTGTGGAAAGTCCCCAGGCTCCCCAGCAGGCAGA
AGTATGCAAAGCATGCATCTCAATTAGTCAGCAACCATAGTCCCGCCCCTAACTCCGCCCATCCCGCCCC
TAACTCCGCCCAGTTCCGCCCATTCTCCGCCCCATGGCTGACTAATTTTTTTTATTTATGCAGAGGCCGA
GGCCGCCTCGGCCTCTGGGCTATTCCAGAAGTAGTGAGGAGGCTTTTTTGGAGGCCTAGGCTTTTGCAAA
GATCGATCAAGAGACAGGATGAGGATCGTTTCGCATGATTGAACAAGATGGATTGCACGCAGGTTCTCCG
GCCGCTTGGGTGGAGAGGCTATTCGGCTATGACTGGGCACAACAGACAATCGGCTGCTCTGATGCCGCCG
TGTTCCGGCTGTCAGCGCAGGGGCGCCCGGTTCTTTTTGTCAAGACCGACCTGTCCGGTGCCCTGAATGA
ACTGCAAGACGAGGCAGCGCGGCTATCGTGGCTGGCCACGACGGGCGTTCCTTGCGCAGCTGTGCTCGAC
GTTGTCACTGAAGCGGGAAGGGACTGGCTGCTATTGGGCGAAGTGCCGGGGCAGGATCTCCTGTCATCTC
ACCTTGCTCCTGCCGAGAAAGTATCCATCATGGCTGATGCAATGCGGCGGCTGCATACGCTTGATCCGGC
TACCTGCCCATTCGACCACCAAGCGAAACATCGCATCGAGCGAGCACGTACTCGGATGGAAGCCGGTCTT
GTCGATCAGGATGATCTGGACGAAGAACATCAGGGGCTCGCGCCAGCCGAACTGTTCGCCAGGCTCAAGG
CGAGCATGCCCGACGGCGAGGATCTCGTCGTGACCCATGGCGATGCCTGCTTGCCGAATATCATGGTGGA
AAATGGCCGCTTTTCTGGATTCATCGACTGTGGCCGGCTGGGTGTGGCGGACCGCTATCAGGACATAGCG
TTGGCTACCCGTGATATTGCTGAAGAACTTGGCGGCGAATGGGCTGACCGCTTCCTCGTGCTTTACGGTA
TCGCCGCTCCCGATTCGCAGCGCATCGCCTTCTATCGCCTTCTTGACGAGTTCTTCTGAGCGGGACTCTG
GGGTTCGAAATGACCGACCAAGCGACGCCCAACCTGCCATCACGAGATTTCGATTCCACCGCCGCCTTCT
ATGAAAGGTTGGGCTTCGGAATCGTTTTCCGGGACGCCGGCTGGATGATCCTCCAGCGCGGGGATCTCAT
GCTGGAGTTCTTCGCCCACCCTAGGGGGAGGCTAACTGAAACACGGAAGGAGACAATACCGGAAGGAACC
CGCGCTATGACGGCAATAAAAAGACAGAATAAAACGCACGGTGTTGGGTCGTTTGTTCATAAACGCGGGG
TTCGGTCCCAGGGCTGGCACTCTGTCGATACCCCACCGAGACCCCATTGGGGCCAATACGCCCGCGTTTC
TTCCTTTTCCCCACCCCACCCCCCAAGTTCGGGTGAAGGCCCAGGGCTCGCAGCCAACGTCGGGGCGGCA
GGCCCTGCCATAGCCTCAGGTTACTCATATATACTTTAGATTGATTTAAAACTTCATTTTTAATTTAAAA
GGATCTAGGTGAAGATCCTTTTTGATAATCTCATGACCAAAATCCCTTAACGTGAGTTTTCGTTCCACTG
AGCGTCAGACCCCGTAGAAAAGATCAAAGGATCTTCTTGAGATCCTTTTTTTCTGCGCGTAATCTGCTGC
TTGCAAACAAAAAAACCACCGCTACCAGCGGTGGTTTGTTTGCCGGATCAAGAGCTACCAACTCTTTTTC
CGAAGGTAACTGGCTTCAGCAGAGCGCAGATACCAAATACTGTTCTTCTAGTGTAGCCGTAGTTAGGCCA
CCACTTCAAGAACTCTGTAGCACCGCCTACATACCTCGCTCTGCTAATCCTGTTACCAGTGGCTGCTGCC
AGTGGCGATAAGTCGTGTCTTACCGGGTTGGACTCAAGACGATAGTTACCGGATAAGGCGCAGCGGTCGG
GCTGAACGGGGGGTTCGTGCACACAGCCCAGCTTGGAGCGAACGACCTACACCGAACTGAGATACCTACA
GCGTGAGCTATGAGAAAGCGCCACGCTTCCCGAAGGGAGAAAGGCGGACAGGTATCCGGTAAGCGGCAGG
GTCGGAACAGGAGAGCGCACGAGGGAGCTTCCAGGGGGAAACGCCTGGTATCTTTATAGTCCTGTCGGGT
TTCGCCACCTCTGACTTGAGCGTCGATTTTTGTGATGCTCGTCAGGGGGGCGGAGCCTATGGAAAAACGC
CAGCAACGCGGCCTTTTTACGGTTCCTGGCCTTTTGCTGGCCTTTTGCTCACATGTTCTTTCCTGCGTTA
TCCCCTGATTCTGTGGATAACCGTATTACCGCCATGCATTAGTTATTAATAGTAATCAATTACGGGGTCA
TTAGTTCATAGCCCATATATGGAGTTCCGCGTTACATAACTTACGGTAAATGGCCCGCCTGGCTGACCGC
CCAACGACCCCCGCCCATTGACGTCAATAATGACGTATGTTCCCATAGTAACGCCAATAGGGACTTTCCA
TTGACGTCAATGGGTGGAGTATTTACGGTAAACTGCCCACTTGGCAGTACATCAAGTGTATCATATGCCA
AGTACGCCCCCTATTGACGTCAATGACGGTAAATGGCCCGCCTGGCATTATGCCCAGTACATGACCTTAT
GGGACTTTCCTACTTGGCAGTACATCTACGTATTAGTCATCGCTATTACCATGGTGATGCGGTTTTGGCA
GTACATCAATGGGCGTGGATAGCGGTTTGACTCACGGGGATTTCCAAGTCTCCACCCCATTGACGTCAAT
GGGAGTTTGTTTTGGCACCAAAATCAACGGGACTTTCCAAAATGTCGTAACAACTCCGCCCCATTGACGC
AAATGGGCGGTAGGCGTGTACGGTGGGAGGTCTATATAAGCAGAGCTGGTTTAGTGAACCGTCAGATCCG
CTAGCGATTACGCCAAGCTCGAAATTAACCCTCACTAAAGGGAACAAAAGCTGGAGCTCCACCGCGGTGG
CGGCCGCCACCATGGATTACAAGGATGACGACGATAAGGCCCGGGCGGATCCGGGCGCCGCGCTGCAGAG
GCGGGCCGGGGGCGGCGGCGGTCTGGGCGCGGGCTCCCCGGCGCTGTCGGGCGGCCAGGGCCGCCGGAGG
AAGCAGCCCCCCAGGCCGGCCGACTTCAAGTTGCAGGTCATCATTATCGGCTCCCGCGGCGTGGGCAAGA
ACAGCCTGATGGAGCGCTTCACCGACGACACCTTCTGCGAGGCCTGCAAGTCCACCGTGGGTGTTGACTT
CAAAATCAAAACTGTAGAGCTAAGAGGAAAGAAAATTAGATTACAGATCTGGGACACAGCAGGTCAGGAG
AGATTCAACAGCATTACCTCAGCTTATTACAGAAGTGCCAAGGGGATCATATTAGTATATGATATCACTA
AGAAGGAGACATTTGATGATTTGCCGAAATGGATGAAGATGATTGATAAGTATGCTTCAGAAGATGCAGA
GCTTCTCTTAGTTGGAAATAAGTTGGACTGTGAAACGGACAGAGAAATCACCAGGCAGCAGGGGGAAAAG
TTTGCACAGCAGATCACTGGGATGCGGTTCTGTGAAGCAAGTGCCAAGGATAACTTCAATGTGGACGAGA
TATTTTTGAAACTTGTCGATGACATTCTGAAAAAGATGCCTCTGGATATTTTAAGGAATGAGTTGTCCAA
TAGTATCCTGTCGTTACAACCAGAGCCTGAGATACCGCCAGAACTGCCTCCACCAAGACCACATGTCCGA
TGCTGTTGATTTCCTACTTTGGAGACAAAGTGGAAATGATTCCTGGAAAGGGGAAAAAACGTTCTATTCT
GCACTACAATCATTTTGACAATTTCCTTTCGCACTTTGTAATCCAAGTCAGAGCTATACACTAACTTGTA
AATATGCATATATGCAATCCTGGGTAAGTTTTGGTTATAAGTTACCTATTTCCCTCCAAATTATTATATT
TCATTCATTACCCCAGTGTCTAGTGTACATACACTGGGAAACCTAGTACTTCTAATATGAAGAATGGGAG
AAATGAAAGGTATAATGTTTCTTGAAATAAATAATATAATTGTCCTTATTAATTATATTATGAGGACAGA
AGATATTCTGATAAGAGAGAACGTGGTGCTTTGCTTACCGTTTTAAAGAAAATTTGTAAAACTAAAGACT
TTTTGAAAAAAAGCTATCTTAAGTGCTTTTTCTTTATTTACAAGACATTTCCCCCAGTGGTAGCATCTGA
AGTATTGGAGTGTTTCTGCCACGAAGCAAAGCTCCATTCATGGCCGTCATGGAAGGTTATTTATTAATGT
TACATAATGGTAGAATATTACTAGTTAGAGGGTTGGATTTGACTTGGTCCTAAGGCCACAGAATCTCTCT
CATGGCTTCCTAAGGGATGTACCTTTATGCTTTTAAGAACTACAAAGATTCAATAAAGAAAGAAATGTTT
TTGAAAAAAAAAAAAAAAAAAAAAAAAAAAAAAAAAAAAAAAGGGCGGCC
